Addgene plasmid #40545: pEMB52/Turkey_34_374
Depositing lab: Michael J Fox Foundation MJFF. Depositing organization: Michael J Fox Foundation.
Backbone
  Vector backbone: pEMB52
  Backbone manufacturer: Emerald
  Vector type: Baculovirus
Growth in bacteria
  Bacterial resistance: Ampicillin, 100 μg/mL
  Growth temperature: 37°C
  Growth strain: Top10
  Copy number: High Copy
Gene/Insert
  Gene/Insert name: LRRK2
  Species: Meleagris gallopavo
  Mutation: WT
  Promoter: polH
  Tag / fusion protein: 6xHis (N terminal on insert)
  Cloning method: Restriction Enzyme; 5′ cloning site BamHI (destroyed during cloning); 3′ cloning site HindIII (destroyed during cloning)
  Sequencing primers: 5′ DSP2466For:GAATTTCGTCGACAGATC; 3′ DSP2466Rev:AATAACCCGGATCAGCTT
Terms and licenses: Academic/Nonprofit Terms; Industry Terms
How to cite: pEMB52/Turkey_34_374 was a gift from Michael J Fox Foundation MJFF (Addgene plasmid # 40545 ; http://n2t.net/addgene:40545 ; RRID:Addgene_40545)
