[The description below was written by a language model from this plasmid's Addgene catalogue record and pLannotate feature annotations shown in this document.]
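Description:
pEMB52/Turkey_34_374 is a baculovirus transfer plasmid built on the pEMB52 backbone for expressing a fragment of turkey (Meleagris gallopavo) LRRK2 in insect cells. It is maintained in E. coli through a high-copy ColE1/pUC-type origin with ampicillin selection (AmpR under its own bla promoter). It also carries an f1 phage origin and a residual lacZα fragment.

The payload sits between baculoviral homology arms: lef2 and ORF603 on one side, and the ORF1629 recombination region on the other. These arms allow the cassette to be moved into the polyhedrin locus of a baculovirus genome by homologous recombination. The AcMNPV polyhedrin (polH) promoter, which is very active late in infection, drives the LRRK2 coding segment. The annotated segment is about 1 kb, only a small part of the full-length kinase, and the annotation tool matched it by homology to mouse Lrrk2. The "34_374" in the name probably gives the residue boundaries of the fragment, which would fit this length, but the record does not say so. The sequence is listed as wild type.

The catalogue describes a 6xHis tag at the N terminus of the insert, whereas the feature table detects a six-histidine stretch just downstream of the LRRK2 segment; the record does not resolve this difference. A divergently oriented p6.9 late promoter drives E. coli β-glucuronidase (GUS), a colorimetric reporter for identifying recombinant virus.

The design points to production of His-tagged LRRK2 domain protein for affinity purification and for biochemical or structural work related to Parkinson's disease research, although the record does not state a specific purpose.
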