Features (pLannotate 1.2.2; 14 found; start..end, strand, type, name):
    329..453     +  CDS            lef2: baculovirus late expression factor 2
    491..1096    +  CDS            ORF603: baculovirus ORF603 protein
   1167..2972    -  CDS            GUS: β-glucuronidase; uidA (or gusA) from E. coli
   2987..3302    -  promoter       p6.9 promoter: Autographa californica p6.9; baculovirus late basic protein promoter
   3317..3408    +  promoter       polyhedrin promoter: polh from Autographa californica; promoter for the baculovirus polyhedrin gene
   3463..4482    +  CDS            Lrrk2 (fragment): LRRK2_MOUSE - Experimental evidence at protein level: Swiss-Prot protein existence level 1. Serine/threonine-protein kinase which phosphorylates a broad range of proteins involved in multiple processes such as neuronal plasticity, autophagy, and vesicle trafficking (PubMed:26824392, PubMed:29125462, PubMed:28720718, PubMed:30398148, PubMed:29212815). Is a key regulator of RAB GTPases by regulating the GTP/GDP exchange and interaction partners of RABs through phosphorylation (PubMed:26824392, PubMed:28720718, PubMed:30398148, PubMed:29212815, PubMed:29125462). Phosphorylates RAB3A, RAB3B, RAB3C
   4511..4528    +  CDS            9xHis (fragment): 9xHis affinity tag
   4565..5922    +  misc_recomb    baculovirus recombination region (ORF1629): contains part of ORF1629
   5920..5997    -  CDS            P61 (fragment): P78_NPVAC - Experimental evidence at protein level: Swiss-Prot protein existence level 1. Plays a role in the transport of the nucleocapsids from the cytoplasm toward the host nucleus together with the host actin- polymerizing Arp2/3 complex. From Autographa californica nuclear polyhedrosis virus (AcMNPV).
   6185..6773    -  rep_origin     ori: high-copy-number ColE1/pMB1/pBR322/pUC origin of replication
   6944..7804    -  CDS            AmpR: β-lactamase; bla; confers resistance to ampicillin, carbenicillin, and related antibiotics
   7805..7909    -  promoter       AmpR promoter: bla
   7936..8391    +  rep_origin     f1 ori (sequence partly withheld): f1 bacteriophage origin of replication; arrow indicates direction of (+) strand synthesis
   8396..1       -  CDS            lacZα (fragment) (across the origin): LacZα fragment of β-galactosidase; lacZ fragment
>Addgene plasmid #40545 | pEMB52/Turkey_34_374 | depositor full sequence | sequence record 52218 | pEMB52/Turkey_34_374 sequence 8461 bps
GGAACGGCTCCGCCCACTATTAATGAAATTAAAAATTCCAATTTTAAAAAACGCAGCAAGAGAAACATTT
GTATGAAAGAATGCGTAGAAGGAAAGAAAAATGTCGTCGACATGCTGAACAACAAGATTAATATGCCTCC
GTGTATAAAAAAAATATTGAACGATTTGAAAGAAAACAATGTACCGCGCGGCGGTATGTACAGGAAGAGG
TTTATACTAAACTGTTACATTGCAAACGTGGTTTCGTGTGCCAAGTGTGAAAACCGATGTTTAATCAAGG
CTCTGACGCATTTCTACAACCACGACTCCAAGTGTGTGGGTGAAGTCATGCATCTTTTAATCAAATCCCA
AGATGTGTATAAACCACCAAACTGCCAAAAAATGAAAACTGTCGACAAGCTCTGTCCGTTTGCTGGCAAC
TGCAAGGGTCTCAATCCTATTTGTAATTATTGAATAATAAAACAATTATAAATGCTAAATTTGTTTTTTA
TTAACGATACAAACCAAACGCAACAAGAACATTTGTAGTATTATCTATAATTGAAAACGCGTAGTTATAA
TCGCTGAGGTAATATTTAAAATCATTTTCAAATGATTCACAGTTAATTTGCGACAATATAATTTTATTTT
CACATAAACTAGACGCCTTGTCGTCTTCTTCTTCGTATTCCTTCTCTTTTTCATTTTTCTCTTCATAAAA
ATTAACATAGTTATTATCGTATCCATATATGTATCTATCGTATAGAGTAAATTTTTTGTTGTCATAAATA
TATATGTCTTTTTTAATGGGGTGTATAGTACCGCTGCGCATAGTTTTTCTGTAATTTACAACAGTGCTAT
TTTCTGGTAGTTCTTCGGAGTGTGTTGCTTTAATTATTAAATTTATATAATCAATGAATTTGGGATCGTC
GGTTTTGTACAATATGTTGCCGGCATAGTACGCAGCTTCTTCTAGTTCAATTACACCATTTTTTAGCAGC
ACCGGATTAACATAACTTTCCAAAATGTTGTACGAACCGTTAAACAAAAACAGTTCACCTCCCTTTTCTA
TACTATTGTCTGCGAGCAGTTGTTTGTTGTTAAAAATAACAGCCATTGTAATGAGACGCACAAACTAATA
TCACAAACTGGAAATGTCTATCAATATATAGTTGCTGATCAGATCCTCATTGTTTGCCTCCCTGCTGCGG
TTTTTCACCGAAGTTCATGCCAGTCCAGCGTTTTTGCAGCAGAAAAGCCGCCGACTTCGGTTTGCGGTCG
CGAGTGAAGATCCCTTTCTTGTTACCGCCAACGCGCAATATGCCTTGCGAGGTCGCAAAATCGGCGAAAT
TCCATACCTGTTCACCGACGACGGCGCTGACGCGATCAAAGACGCGGTGATACATATCCAGCCATGCACA
CTGATACTCTTCACTCCACATGTCGGTGTACATTGAGTGCAGCCCGGCTAACGTATCCACGCCGTATTCG
GTGATGATAATCGGCTGATGCAGTTTCTCCTGCCAGGCCAGAAGTTCTTTTTCCAGTACCTTCTCTGCCG
TTTCCAAATCGCCGCTTTGGACATACCATCCGTAATAACGGTTCAGGCACAGCACATCAAAGAGATCGCT
GATGGTATCGGTGTGAGCGTCGCAGAACATTACATTGACGCAGGTGATCGGACGCGTCGGGTCGAGTTTA
CGCGTTGCTTCCGCCAGTGGCGCGAAATATTCCCGTGCACCTTGCGGACGGGTATCCGGTTCGTTGGCAA
TACTCCACATCACCACGCTTGGGTGGTTTTTGTCACGCGCTATCAGCTCTTTAATCGCCTGTAAGTGCGC
TTGCTGAGTTTCCCCGTTGACTGCCTCTTCGCTGTACAGTTCTTTCGGCTTGTTGCCCGCTTCGAAACCA
ATGCCTAAAGAGAGCGAAAAGCCGACAGCAGCAGTTTCATCAATCACCACGATGCCATGTTCATCTGCCC
AGTCGAGCATCTCTTCAGCGTAAGGGTAATGCGAGGTACGGTAGGAGTTGGCCCCAATCCAGTCCATTAA
TGCGTGGTCGTGCACCATCAGCACGTTATCGAATCCTTTGCCACGTAAGTCCGCATCTTCATGACGACCA
AAGCCAGTAAAGTAGAACGGTTTGTGGTTAATCAGGAACTGTTGGCCCTTCACTGCCACTGACCGGATGC
CGACGCGAAGCGGGTAGATATCACACTCTGTCTGGCTTTTGGCTGTGACGCACAGTTCATAGAGATAACC
TTCACCCGGTTGCCAGAGGTGCGGATTCACCACTTGCAAAGTCCCGCTAGTGCCTTGTCCAGTTGCAACC
ACCTGTTGATCCGCATCACGCAGTTCAACGCTGACATCACCATTGGCCACCACCTGCCAGTCAACAGACG
CGTGGTTACAGTCTTGCGCGACATGCGTCACCACGGTGATATCGTCCACCCAGGTGTTCGGCGTGGTGTA
GAGCATTACGCTGCGATGGATTCCGGCATAGTTAAAGAAATCATGGAAGTAAGACTGCTTTTTCTTGCCG
TTTTCGTCGGTAATCACCATTCCCGGCGGGATAGTCTGCCAGTTCAGTTCGTTGTTCACACAAACGGTGA
TACGTACACTTTTCCCGGCAATAACATACGGCGTGACATCGGCTTCAAATGGCGTATAGCCGCCCTGATG
CTCCATCACTTCCTGATTATTGACCCACACTTTGCCGTAATGAGTGACCGCATCGAAACGCAGCACGATA
CGCTGGCCTGCCCAACCTTTCGGTATAAAGACTTCGCGCTGATACCAGACGTTGCCCGCATAATTACGAA
TATCTGCATCGGCGAACTGATCGTTAAAACTGCCTGGCACAGCAATTGCCCGGCTTTCTTGTAACGCGCT
TTCCCACCAACGCTGATCAATTCCACAGTTTTCGCGATCCAGACTGAATGCCCACAGGCCGTCGAGTTTT
TTGATTTCACGGGTTGGGGTTTCTACAGGACGGACCATATTTATAGGTGTAATTTATGTAGCTGTAATTT
TTACCTTATTAATATTTTTTACGCTTTGCATTCGACGACTGAACTCCCAAATATATGTTTAACTCGTCTT
GGTCGTTTGAATTTTTGTTGCTGTGTTTCCTAATATTTTCCATCACCTTAAATATGTTATTGTAATCCTC
AATGTTGAACTTGCAATTGGACACGGCATAGTTTTCCATAGTCGTGTAAAACATGGTATTGGCTGCATTG
TAATACATCCGACTGAGCGGGTACGGATCTATGTGTTTGAGCAGCCTGTTCAAAAACTCTGCATCGTCGC
AAAACGGAATTTCGTCGACAGATCTGATCATGGAGATAATTAAAATGATAACCATCTCGCAAATAAATAA
GTATTTTACTGTTTTCGTAACAGTTTTGTAATAAAAAAACCTATAAATATAGGATCTATGCACCACCATC
ACCACCATCACCACTTGGTGCCCCGCGGATCCGGTGACCTGTTAGTTAACCCTGAACAGCCGCGCCACAC
CATCCCAATCGCTCAGATCGCTCCTGATCTCATACTCGCCGACCTGCCTCGCAATATAATGCTGAATACT
GATGAGCTGGAATTTGATAAAGCACCAGAATTTCTGCTGGGCGACGGCGGTTTCGGCTCTGTGTACCGTG
CTTCTTATGCTGGCGAAGAAGTAGCTGTTAAGATTTTCAACAAACATACTAGCCTGCGTCTGCTGCGTCA
AGAACTGGCCGTACTGTGCCATCTGCATCATCCTTCCCTGGTTAGCCTGCTGGCCGCTGCAGTCCGTCCG
CGCATGCTGGTCATGGAGTTAGCTCTTAAAGGCTCACTGGATCGCCTGCTCCAGCAGGATAAAGCTAACC
TGACCCGCACGCTCCAGCACCGTATCGCTCTCCACGTAGCTGACGGCCTGCGTTACCTGCACTCCGCTAT
GATCATCTACCGTGACTTGAAGCCGCATAACGTCCTCCTCTTCACCCTCTACCCGAACGCAGCTGTGATA
GCTAAGATTGCCGACTACGGCATCGCTCAATACTGCTGCCGCATGGGCATCAAGACCAGCGAGGGCACTC
CGGGTTTCCGTGCACCGGAAGTAGCTCGCGGCAACGTCATCTACAACCAACAGGCTGATGTGTACAGCTT
TGGTCTGCTCCTGTATGACATACTGACTGGTGGCGGTCGCATAATGGAAGGTGTTAAATTCCCTAACGAA
TTTGACGAGCTCGCTATCCAAGGCAAATTACCTGACCCTGTGAAAGAATATGGCTGCGCTCCGTGGCCGA
AGGTCGAGCACCTGATCAAGAAGTGCCTCAAAGAGAATCCGCAGGAGCGTCCTACTTCCTCCCAGGTTTA
TGAAATCCTGAACTCTGCTGAACTGATTTGTCTGATGCGTTACGTTTCCATCCCTTCTACTAGCACCGCT
GAGTGCATGGTAGCTACTAATCAGAGCTGTAAGAAAGCAGGTGTTTGGATCGGCAACGGCAATACTGAGA
AGGCATGATAAGCTTGCGGCCGCACTCGAGCACCACCACCACCACCACTAACCTAGGTAGCTGAGCGCAT
GCAAGCTGATCCGGGTTATTAGTACATTTATTAAGCGCTAGATTCTGTGCGTTGTTGATTTACAGACAAT
TGTTGTACGTATTTTAATAATTCATTAAATTTATAATCTTTAGGGTGGTATGTTAGAGCGAAAATCAAAT
GATTTTCAGCGTCTTTATATCTGAATTTAAATATTAAATCCTCAATAGATTTGTAAAATAGGTTTCGATT
AGTTTCAAACAAGGGTTGTTTTTCCGAACCGATGGCTGGACTATCTAATGGATTTTCGCTCAACGCCACA
AAACTTGCCAAATCTTGTAGCAGCAATCTAGCTTTGTCGATATTCGTTTGTGTTTTGTTTTGTAATAAAG
GTTCGACGTCGTTCAAAATATTATGCGCTTTTGTATTTCTTTCATCACTGTCGTTAGTGTACAATTGACT
CGACGTAAACACGTTAAATAGAGCTTGGACATATTTAACATCGGGCGTGTTAGCTTTATTAGGCCGATTA
TCGTCGTCGTCCCAACCCTCGTCGTTAGAAGTTGCTTCCGAAGACGATTTTGCCATAGCCACACGACGCC
TATTAATTGTGTCGGCTAACACGTCCGCGATCAAATTTGTAGTTGAGCTTTTTGGAATTATTTCTGATTG
CGGGCGTTTTTGGGCGGGTTTCAATCTAACTGTGCCCGATTTTAATTCAGACAACACGTTAGAAAGCGAT
GGTGCAGGCGGTGGTAACATTTCAGACGGCAAATCTACTAATGGCGGCGGTGGTGGAGCTGATGATAAAT
CTACCATCGGTGGAGGCGCAGGCGGGGCTGGCGGCGGAGGCGGAGGCGGAGGTGGTGGCGGTGATGCAGA
CGGCGGTTTAGGCTCAAATGTCTCTTTAGGCAACACAGTCGGCACCTCAACTATTGTACTGGTTTCGGGC
GCCGTTTTTGGTTTGACCGGTCTGAGACGAGTGCGATTTTTTTCGTTTCTAATAGCTTCCAACAATTGTT
GTCTGTCGTCTAAAGGTGCAGCGGGTTGAGGTTCCGTCGGCATTGGTGGAGCGGGCGGCAATTCAGACAT
CGATGGTGGTGGTGGTGGTGGAGGCGCTGGAATGTTAGGCACGGGAGAAGGTGGTGGCGGCGGTGCCGCC
GGTATAATTTGTTCTGGTTTAGTTTGTTCGCGCACGATTGTGGGCACCGGCGCAGGCGCCGCTGGCTGCA
CAACGGAAGGTCGTCTGCTTCGAGGCAGCGCTTGGGGTGGTGGCAATTCAATATTATAATTGGAATACAA
ATCGTAAAAATCTGCTATAAGCATTGTAATTTCGCTATCGTTTACCGTGCCGATATTTAACAACCGCTCA
ATGTAAGCAATTGTATTGTAAAGAGATTGTCTCAAGCTCGGATCGATCCCGCACGCCGATAACAAGCCTT
TTCATTTTTACTACAGCATTGTAGTGGCGAGACACTTCGCTGTCGTCGAGGTTTAAACGCTTCCTCGCTC
ACTGACTCGCTGCGCTCGGTCGTTCGGCTGCGGCGAGCGGTATCAGCTCACTCAAAGGCGGTAATACGGT
TATCCACAGAATCAGGGGATAACGCAGGAAAGAACATGTGAGCAAAAGGCCAGCAAAAGGCCAGGAACCG
TAAAAAGGCCGCGTTGCTGGCGTTTTTCCATAGGCTCCGCCCCCCTGACGAGCATCACAAAAATCGACGC
TCAAGTCAGAGGTGGCGAAACCCGACAGGACTATAAAGATACCAGGCGTTTCCCCCTGGAAGCTCCCTCG
TGCGCTCTCCTGTTCCGACCCTGCCGCTTACCGGATACCTGTCCGCCTTTCTCCCTTCGGGAAGCGTGGC
GCTTTCTCATAGCTCACGCTGTAGGTATCTCAGTTCGGTGTAGGTCGTTCGCTCCAAGCTGGGCTGTGTG
CACGAACCCCCCGTTCAGCCCGACCGCTGCGCCTTATCCGGTAACTATCGTCTTGAGTCCAACCCGGTAA
GACACGACTTATCGCCACTGGCAGCAGCCACTGGTAACAGGATTAGCAGAGCGAGGTATGTAGGCGGTGC
TACAGAGTTCTTGAAGTGGTGGCCTAACTACGGCTACACTAGAAGGACAGTATTTGGTATCTGCGCTCTG
CTGAAGCCAGTTACCTTCGGAAAAAGAGTTGGTAGCTCTTGATCCGGCAAACAAACCACCGCTGGTAGCG
GTGGTTTTTTTGTTTGCAAGCAGCAGATTACGCGCAGAAAAAAAGGATCTCAAGAAGATCCTTTGATCTT
TTCTACGGGGTCTGACGCTCAGTGGAACGAAAACTCACGTTAAGGGATTTTGGTCATGAGATTATCAAAA
AGGATCTTCACCTAGATCCTTTTAAATTAAAAATGAAGTTTTAAATCAATCTAAAGTATATATGAGTAAA
CTTGGTCTGACAGTTACCAATGCTTAATCAGTGAGGCACCTATCTCAGCGATCTGTCTATTTCGTTCATC
CATAGTTGCCTGACTCCCCGTCGTGTAGATAACTACGATACGGGAGGGCTTACCATCTGGCCCCAGTGCT
GCAATGATACCGCGAGACCCACGCTCACCGGCTCCAGATTTATCAGCAATAAACCAGCCAGCCGGAAGGG
CCGAGCGCAGAAGTGGTCCTGCAACTTTATCCGCCTCCATCCAGTCTATTAATTGTTGCCGGGAAGCTAG
AGTAAGTAGTTCGCCAGTTAATAGTTTGCGCAACGTTGTTGCCATTGCTACAGGCATCGTGGTGTCACGC
TCGTCGTTTGGTATGGCTTCATTCAGCTCCGGTTCCCAACGATCAAGGCGAGTTACATGATCCCCCATGT
TGTGCAAAAAAGCGGTTAGCTCCTTCGGTCCTCCGATCGTTGTCAGAAGTAAGTTGGCCGCAGTGTTATC
ACTCATGGTTATGGCAGCACTGCATAATTCTCTTACTGTCATGCCATCCGTAAGATGCTTTTCTGTGACT
GGTGAGTACTCAACCAAGTCATTCTGAGAATAGTGTATGCGGCGACCGAGTTGCTCTTGCCCGGCGTCAA
TACGGGATAATACCGCGCCACATAGCAGAACTTTAAAAGTGCTCATCATTGGAAAACGTTCTTCGGGGCG
AAAACTCTCAAGGATCTTACCGCTGTTGAGATCCAGTTCGATGTAACCCACTCGTGCACCCAACTGATCT
TCAGCATCTTTTACTTTCACCAGCGTTTCTGGGTGAGCAAAAACAGGAAGGCAAAATGCCGCAAAAAAGG
GAATAAGGGCGACACGGAAATGTTGAATACTCATACTCTTCCTTTTTCAATATTATTGAAGCATTTATCA
GGGTTATTGTCTCATGAGCGGATACATATTTGAATGTATTTAGAAAAATAAACAAATAGGGGTTCCGCGC
ACATTTCCCCGAAAAGTGCCACCTG
[124 nt withheld, positions 7936-8059]
C
[91 nt withheld, positions 8061-8151]
A
[49 nt withheld, positions 8153-8201]
CCTTTGACGTTGGAGTCCACGTTCTTT
[37 nt withheld, positions 8229-8265]
ACCCTATCTCGGTCTATTCTTTTGATTTATAAGGGATTTTGCCGATTTCGGCCTATTGGTTAAAAAATGA
GCTGATTTAACAAAAATTTAACGCGAATTTTAACAAAATATTAACGTTTACAATTTCCCATTCGCCATTC
AGGCTGCGCAACTGTTGGGAAGGGCGATCGGTGCGGGCCTCTTCGCTATTACGCCA
