>Addgene plasmid #40545 | pEMB52/Turkey_34_374 | addgene partial sequence | sequence record 53918 | DSP2466For 5'-GAATTTCGTCGACAGATC-3'
TCTCGCAAATAAATAAGTATTTTACTGTTTTCGTAACAGTTTTGTAATAAAAAAACCTATAAATATAGGA
TCTATGCACCACCATCACCACCATCACCACTTGGTGCCCCGCGGATCCGGTGACCTGTTAGTTAACCCTG
AACAGCCGCGCCACACCATCCCAATCGCTCAGATCGCTCCTGATCTCATACTCGCCGACCTGCCTCGCAA
TATAATGCTGAATACTGATGAGCTGGAATTTGATAAAGCACCAGAATTTCTGCTGGGCGACGGCGGTTTC
GGCTCTGTGTACCGTGCTTCTTATGCTGGCGAAGAAGTAGCTGTTAAGATTTTCAACAAACATACTAGCC
TGCGTCTGCTGCGTCAAGAACTGGCCGTACTGTGCCATCTGCATCATCCTTCCCTGGTTAGCCTGCTGGC
CGCTGCAGTCCGTCCGCGCATGCTGGTCATGGAGTTAGCTCTTAAAGGCTCACTGGATCGCCTGCTCCAG
CAGGATAAAGCTAACCTGACCCGCACGCTCCAGCACCGTATCGCTCTCCACGTAGCTGACGGCCTGCGTT
ACCTGCACTCCGCTATGATCATCTACCGTGACTTGAAGCCGCATAACGTCCTCCTCTTCACCCTCTACCC
GAACGCAGCTGTGATAGCTAAGATTGCCGACTACGGCATCGCTCAATACTGCTGCCGCATGGGCATCAAG
ACCAGCGAGGGCACTCCGGGTTTCCGTGCACCGGAAGTAGCTCGCGGCAACGTCATCTACAACCAACAGG
CTGATGTGTACAGCTTTGGTCTGCTCCTGTATGACATACTGACTGGTGGCGGTCGCATAATGGAAGGTGT
TAAATTCCCTAACGAATTTGACGAGCTCGCTATC
