>Addgene plasmid #40545 | pEMB52/Turkey_34_374 | addgene partial sequence | sequence record 53919 | DSP2466Rev 5'-AATAACCCGGATCAGCTT-3'
GGTGGTGGTGGTGGTGCTCGAGTGCGGCCGCAAGCTTATCATGCCTTCTCAGTATTGCCGTTGCCGATCC
AAACACCTGCTTTCTTACAGCTCTGATTAGTAGCTACCATGCACTCAGCGGTGCTAGTAGAAGGGATGGA
AACGTAACGCATCAGACAAATCAGTTCAGCAGAGTTCAGGATTTCATAAACCTGGGAGGAAGTAGGACGC
TCCTGCGGATTCTCTTTGAGGCACTTCTTGATCAGGTGCTCGACCTTCGGCCACGGAGCGCAGCCATATT
CTTTCACAGGGTCAGGTAATTTGCCTTGGATAGCGAGCTCGTCAAATTCGTTAGGGAATTTAACACCTTC
CATTATGCGACCGCCACCAGTCAGTATGTCATACAGGAGCAGACCAAAGCTGTACACATCAGCCTGTTGG
TTGTAGATGACGTTGCCGCGAGCTACTTCCGGTGCACGGAAACCCGGAGTGCCCTCGCTGGTCTTGATGC
CCATGCGGCAGCAGTATTGAGCGATGCCGTAGTCGGCAATCTTAGCTATCACAGCTGCGTTCGGGTAGAG
GGTGAAGAGGAGGACGTTATGCGGCTTCAAGTCACGGTAGATGATCATAGCGGAGTGCAGGTAACGCAGG
CCGTCAGCTACGTGGAGAGCGATACGGTGCTGGAGCGTGCGGGTCAGGTTAGCTTTATCCTGCTGGAGCA
GGCGATCCAGTGAGCCTTTAAGAGCTAACTCCATGACCAGCATGCGCGGACGGACTGCAGCGGCCAGCAG
GCTAACCAGGGAAGGATGATGCAGATGGCACAGTACGGCCAGTTCTTGACGCAGCAGACG
